Addgene plasmid #205232: MARS
Purpose: Expresses PLEKHA5 aa 143-271 (K163A and R164A) fused to mScarlet-i in mammalian cells
Depositing lab: Jeremy Baskin. Depositing organization: Cornell University. Publication: A phosphorylation-controlled switch confers cell cycle-dependent protein relocalization. Cao X, Huang S, Wagner MM, Cho YT, Chiu DC, Wartchow KM, Lazarian A, McIntire LB, Smolka MB, Baskin JM. Nat Cell Biol. 2024 Oct;26(10):1804-1816. doi: 10.1038/s41556-024-01495-8. Epub 2024 Aug 29. PubMed 39209962.
Backbone
  Vector backbone: mScarlet-i-N1
  Backbone size w/o insert (bp): 4700
  Total vector size (bp): 5145
  Modifications to backbone: Added a nuclear export signal downstream of mScarlet-i
  Vector type: Mammalian Expression
  Selectable markers: Neomycin (select with G418)
Growth in bacteria
  Bacterial resistance: Kanamycin, 50 μg/mL
  Growth temperature: 37°C
  Growth strain: DH5alpha
  Copy number: High Copy
Gene/Insert
  Gene/Insert name: PLEKHA5 aa 143-271 with K163A and R164A mutations (alt name: PEPP2)
  Species: H. sapiens (human)
  Insert size (bp): 387
  Mutation: amino acids 143-271 of PLEKHA5 (GenBank reference sequence NM_001256470.2) with K163A and R164A mutations
  GenBank ID: NM_001256470.2
  Entrez Gene: PLEKHA5 (a.k.a. PEPP-2, PEPP2)
  Promoter: CMV
  Tag / fusion protein: mScarlet-i (C terminal on backbone); Nuclear Export Sequence (C terminal on backbone)
  Cloning method: Gibson Cloning
  Sequencing primers: 5′ CMV forward; 3′ EGFPC1R (CATTTTATGTTTCAGGTTCAGGG)
Terms and licenses: Academic/Nonprofit Terms; Industry Terms: Not Available to Industry
How to cite: MARS was a gift from Jeremy Baskin (Addgene plasmid # 205232 ; http://n2t.net/addgene:205232 ; RRID:Addgene_205232)
