[The description below was written by a language model from this plasmid's Addgene catalogue record and pLannotate feature annotations shown in this document.]
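Description:
MARS is a 5,145 bp mammalian expression plasmid built on the mScarlet-i-N1 backbone, an N1-style vector in which the gene of interest is placed upstream of the fluorescent protein. It replicates in E. coli at high copy from a ColE1/pUC-type origin and also carries an f1 phage origin. A single NeoR/KanR (Tn5 aminoglycoside phosphotransferase) gene serves both hosts. A bacterial bla-type promoter drives it for kanamycin selection, and the SV40 enhancer/early promoter, paired with the HSV TK polyadenylation signal, drives it for G418 selection of transfected mammalian cells. The short ble, large T antigen and bGH poly(A) fragments in the annotation are most likely remnants of the backbone or partial matches, not functional elements.

The expression cassette uses the human CMV immediate early enhancer and promoter and ends with an SV40 poly(A) signal. The 387 bp insert, introduced by Gibson cloning, encodes amino acids 143–271 of human PLEKHA5 (also called PEPP2) with the K163A and R164A substitutions. It is fused through residual polylinker sequence to a C-terminal mScarlet-I, a rapidly maturing monomeric red fluorescent protein. A nuclear export signal, annotated as the HIV Rev type, was added downstream of mScarlet-I, which should bias the fusion protein out of the nucleus.

The stated purpose is to express this mutant PLEKHA5 fragment as a red fluorescent fusion in mammalian cells. The associated publication concerns a phosphorylation-controlled switch that causes cell cycle-dependent protein relocalization, so the construct is plausibly a live-cell imaging reporter of that behaviour. The record does not explain what the two point mutations do or what the name MARS stands for.
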