Features (pLannotate 1.2.2; 17 found; start..end, strand, type, name):
     61..364     +  enhancer       CMV enhancer: human cytomegalovirus immediate early enhancer
    365..568     +  promoter       CMV promoter: human cytomegalovirus (CMV) immediate early promoter
    591..634     +  misc_feature   MCS (fragment): multiple cloning site
    644..1030    +  CDS            PLEKHA5 (fragment): PKHA5_HUMAN - Also known as KIAA1686, PEPP2. Experimental evidence at protein level: Swiss-Prot protein existence level 1. From Homo sapiens (Human).
   1031..1062    +  misc_feature   MCS (fragment): multiple cloning site
   1076..1771    +  CDS            mScarlet-I: mScarlet-I is a basic (constitutively fluorescent) red fluorescent protein published in 2016, derived from synthetic construct. It is reported to be a rapidly-maturing monomer with moderate acid sensitivity.
   1778..1804    +  CDS            NES: nuclear export signal from the HIV Rev protein (Fischer et al., 1995)
   1827..1910    +  CDS            large T antigen (fragment): large T antigen from SV40 (simian virus 40)
   1933..2054    +  polyA_signal   SV40 poly(A) signal: SV40 polyadenylation signal
   2088..2516    -  rep_origin     f1 ori (sequence partly withheld): f1 bacteriophage origin of replication; arrow indicates direction of (+) strand synthesis
   2543..2647    +  promoter       AmpR promoter: bla
   2649..3006    +  promoter       SV40 promoter: SV40 enhancer and early promoter
   3041..3835    +  CDS            NeoR/KanR: aminoglycoside phosphotransferase from Tn5; aph(3')-II (or nptII); confers resistance to neomycin, kanamycin, and G418 (Geneticin®)
   3856..4008    +  CDS            ble (fragment): BLE_KLEPN - Experimental evidence at protein level: Swiss-Prot protein existence level 1. Binding protein with a strong affinity to the bleomycin family of antibiotics. Binds to CL990; an antimitotic-antibiotic compound. From Klebsiella pneumoniae.
   4067..4114    +  polyA_signal   HSV TK poly(A) signal: herpes simplex virus thymidine kinase polyadenylation signal (Cole and Stacy, 1985)
   4205..4221    -  polyA_signal   bGH poly(A) signal (fragment): bovine growth hormone polyadenylation signal
   4443..5031    +  rep_origin     ori: high-copy-number ColE1/pMB1/pBR322/pUC origin of replication
>Addgene plasmid #205232 | MARS | addgene full sequence | sequence record 404748 | Addgene NGS Result
TAGTTATTAATAGTAATCAATTACGGGGTCATTAGTTCATAGCCCATATATGGAGTTCCGCGTTACATAA
CTTACGGTAAATGGCCCGCCTGGCTGACCGCCCAACGACCCCCGCCCATTGACGTCAATAATGACGTATG
TTCCCATAGTAACGCCAATAGGGACTTTCCATTGACGTCAATGGGTGGAGTATTTACGGTAAACTGCCCA
CTTGGCAGTACATCAAGTGTATCATATGCCAAGTACGCCCCCTATTGACGTCAATGACGGTAAATGGCCC
GCCTGGCATTATGCCCAGTACATGACCTTATGGGACTTTCCTACTTGGCAGTACATCTACGTATTAGTCA
TCGCTATTACCATGGTGATGCGGTTTTGGCAGTACATCAATGGGCGTGGATAGCGGTTTGACTCACGGGG
ATTTCCAAGTCTCCACCCCATTGACGTCAATGGGAGTTTGTTTTGGCACCAAAATCAACGGGACTTTCCA
AAATGTCGTAACAACTCCGCCCCATTGACGCAAATGGGCGGTAGGCGTGTACGGTGGGAGGTCTATATAA
GCAGAGCTGGTTTAGTGAACCGTCAGATCCGCTAGCGCTACCGGACTCAGATCTCGAGCTCAAGCTTCGA
ATTCGCCACCATGGGCAGAACTTCACGAGCTTCAAAAAAAGTTCATAATTTTGGAAAGAGGTCAAATTCA
ATTGCAGCGAATCCTAATGCACCGGTTGTCAGACGAGGTTGGCTTTATAAACAGGACAGTACTGGCATGA
AATTGTGGAAGAAACGCTGGTTTGTGCTTTCTGACCTTTGCCTCTTTTATTATAGAGATGAGAAAGAAGA
GGGTATCCTGGGAAGCATACTGTTACCTAGTTTTCAGATAGCTTTGCTTACCTCTGAAGATCACATTAAT
CGCAAATATGCTTTTAAGGCAGCCCATCCAAACATGCGGACCTATTATTTCTGCACTGATACAGGAAAGG
AAATGGAGTTGTGGATGAAAGCCATGTTAGATGCTGCCCTAGTACAGACACTGCAGTCGACGGTACCGCG
GGCCCGGGATCCACCGGTCGCCACCATGGTGAGCAAGGGCGAGGCAGTGATCAAGGAGTTCATGCGGTTC
AAGGTGCACATGGAGGGCTCCATGAACGGCCACGAGTTCGAGATCGAGGGCGAGGGCGAGGGCCGCCCCT
ACGAGGGCACCCAGACCGCCAAGCTGAAGGTGACCAAGGGTGGCCCCCTGCCCTTCTCCTGGGACATCCT
GTCCCCTCAGTTCATGTACGGCTCCAGGGCCTTCATCAAGCACCCCGCCGACATCCCCGACTACTATAAG
CAGTCCTTCCCCGAGGGCTTCAAGTGGGAGCGCGTGATGAACTTCGAGGACGGCGGCGCCGTGACCGTGA
CCCAGGACACCTCCCTGGAGGACGGCACCCTGATCTACAAGGTGAAGCTCCGCGGCACCAACTTCCCTCC
TGACGGCCCCGTAATGCAGAAGAAGACAATGGGCTGGGAAGCGTCCACCGAGCGGTTGTACCCCGAGGAC
GGCGTGCTGAAGGGCGACATTAAGATGGCCCTGCGCCTGAAGGACGGCGGCCGCTACCTGGCGGACTTCA
AGACCACCTACAAGGCCAAGAAGCCCGTGCAGATGCCCGGCGCCTACAACGTCGACCGCAAGTTGGACAT
CACCTCCCACAACGAGGACTACACCGTGGTGGAACAGTACGAACGCTCCGAGGGCCGCCACTCCACCGGC
GGCATGGACGAGCTGTACAAGCTGCAGCTGCCTCCCCTGGAGCGCCTGACCCTGGACTAAAGCGGCCGCG
ACTCTAGATCATAATCAGCCATACCACATTTGTAGAGGTTTTACTTGCTTTAAAAAACCTCCCACACCTC
CCCCTGAACCTGAAACATAAAATGAATGCAATTGTTGTTGTTAACTTGTTTATTGCAGCTTATAATGGTT
ACAAATAAAGCAATAGCATCACAAATTTCACAAATAAAGCATTTTTTTCACTGCATTCTAGTTGTGGTTT
GTCCAAACTCATCAATGTATCTTAAGGCGTAAATTGTAAGCGTTAATATTTTGTTAAAATTCGCGTTAAA
TTTTTGTTAAATCAGCTCATTTTTTAACCAATAGGCCGAAATCGGCAAAATCCCTTATAAATCAAAAGAA
TAGACCGAGATAGGGT
[37 nt withheld, positions 2187-2223]
AAAGAACGTGGACTCCAACGTCAAAGG
[49 nt withheld, positions 2251-2299]
T
[91 nt withheld, positions 2301-2391]
G
[124 nt withheld, positions 2393-2516]
CAGGTGGCACTTTTCGGGGAAATGTGCGCGGAACCCCTATTTGTTTATTTTTCTAAATACATTCAAATAT
GTATCCGCTCATGAGACAATAACCCTGATAAATGCTTCAATAATATTGAAAAAGGAAGAGTCCTGAGGCG
GAAAGAACCAGCTGTGGAATGTGTGTCAGTTAGGGTGTGGAAAGTCCCCAGGCTCCCCAGCAGGCAGAAG
TATGCAAAGCATGCATCTCAATTAGTCAGCAACCAGGTGTGGAAAGTCCCCAGGCTCCCCAGCAGGCAGA
AGTATGCAAAGCATGCATCTCAATTAGTCAGCAACCATAGTCCCGCCCCTAACTCCGCCCATCCCGCCCC
TAACTCCGCCCAGTTCCGCCCATTCTCCGCCCCATGGCTGACTAATTTTTTTTATTTATGCAGAGGCCGA
GGCCGCCTCGGCCTCTGAGCTATTCCAGAAGTAGTGAGGAGGCTTTTTTGGAGGCCTAGGCTTTTGCAAA
GATCGATCAAGAGACAGGATGAGGATCGTTTCGCATGATTGAACAAGATGGATTGCACGCAGGTTCTCCG
GCCGCTTGGGTGGAGAGGCTATTCGGCTATGACTGGGCACAACAGACAATCGGCTGCTCTGATGCCGCCG
TGTTCCGGCTGTCAGCGCAGGGGCGCCCGGTTCTTTTTGTCAAGACCGACCTGTCCGGTGCCCTGAATGA
ACTGCAAGACGAGGCAGCGCGGCTATCGTGGCTGGCCACGACGGGCGTTCCTTGCGCAGCTGTGCTCGAC
GTTGTCACTGAAGCGGGAAGGGACTGGCTGCTATTGGGCGAAGTGCCGGGGCAGGATCTCCTGTCATCTC
ACCTTGCTCCTGCCGAGAAAGTATCCATCATGGCTGATGCAATGCGGCGGCTGCATACGCTTGATCCGGC
TACCTGCCCATTCGACCACCAAGCGAAACATCGCATCGAGCGAGCACGTACTCGGATGGAAGCCGGTCTT
GTCGATCAGGATGATCTGGACGAAGAGCATCAGGGGCTCGCGCCAGCCGAACTGTTCGCCAGGCTCAAGG
CGAGCATGCCCGACGGCGAGGATCTCGTCGTGACCCATGGCGATGCCTGCTTGCCGAATATCATGGTGGA
AAATGGCCGCTTTTCTGGATTCATCGACTGTGGCCGGCTGGGTGTGGCGGACCGCTATCAGGACATAGCG
TTGGCTACCCGTGATATTGCTGAAGAGCTTGGCGGCGAATGGGCTGACCGCTTCCTCGTGCTTTACGGTA
TCGCCGCTCCCGATTCGCAGCGCATCGCCTTCTATCGCCTTCTTGACGAGTTCTTCTGAGCGGGACTCTG
GGGTTCGAAATGACCGACCAAGCGACGCCCAACCTGCCATCACGAGATTTCGATTCCACCGCCGCCTTCT
ATGAAAGGTTGGGCTTCGGAATCGTTTTCCGGGACGCCGGCTGGATGATCCTCCAGCGCGGGGATCTCAT
GCTGGAGTTCTTCGCCCACCCTAGGGGGAGGCTAACTGAAACACGGAAGGAGACAATACCGGAAGGAACC
CGCGCTATGACGGCAATAAAAAGACAGAATAAAACGCACGGTGTTGGGTCGTTTGTTCATAAACGCGGGG
TTCGGTCCCAGGGCTGGCACTCTGTCGATACCCCACCGAGACCCCATTGGGGCCAATACGCCCGCGTTTC
TTCCTTTTCCCCACCCCACCCCCCAAGTTCGGGTGAAGGCCCAGGGCTCGCAGCCAACGTCGGGGCGGCA
GGCCCTGCCATAGCCTCAGGTTACTCATATATACTTTAGATTGATTTAAAACTTCATTTTTAATTTAAAA
GGATCTAGGTGAAGATCCTTTTTGATAATCTCATGACCAAAATCCCTTAACGTGAGTTTTCGTTCCACTG
AGCGTCAGACCCCGTAGAAAAGATCAAAGGATCTTCTTGAGATCCTTTTTTTCTGCGCGTAATCTGCTGC
TTGCAAACAAAAAAACCACCGCTACCAGCGGTGGTTTGTTTGCCGGATCAAGAGCTACCAACTCTTTTTC
CGAAGGTAACTGGCTTCAGCAGAGCGCAGATACCAAATACTGTTCTTCTAGTGTAGCCGTAGTTAGGCCA
CCACTTCAAGAACTCTGTAGCACCGCCTACATACCTCGCTCTGCTAATCCTGTTACCAGTGGCTGCTGCC
AGTGGCGATAAGTCGTGTCTTACCGGGTTGGACTCAAGACGATAGTTACCGGATAAGGCGCAGCGGTCGG
GCTGAACGGGGGGTTCGTGCACACAGCCCAGCTTGGAGCGAACGACCTACACCGAACTGAGATACCTACA
GCGTGAGCTATGAGAAAGCGCCACGCTTCCCGAAGGGAGAAAGGCGGACAGGTATCCGGTAAGCGGCAGG
GTCGGAACAGGAGAGCGCACGAGGGAGCTTCCAGGGGGAAACGCCTGGTATCTTTATAGTCCTGTCGGGT
TTCGCCACCTCTGACTTGAGCGTCGATTTTTGTGATGCTCGTCAGGGGGGCGGAGCCTATGGAAAAACGC
CAGCAACGCGGCCTTTTTACGGTTCCTGGCCTTTTGCTGGCCTTTTGCTCACATGTTCTTTCCTGCGTTA
TCCCCTGATTCTGTGGATAACCGTATTACCGCCATGCAT
